Addgene plasmid #159033: pMSR:MSMEG_0220:Dendra
Purpose: T7 expression of C-term fluorescent fusion in E. coli
Depositing lab: Keith Derbyshire & Joseph Wade. Depositing organization: Wadsworth Center, New York State Department of Health. Publication: A Mycobacterial Systems Resource for the Research Community. Judd JA, Canestrari J, Clark R, Joseph A, Lapierre P, Lasek-Nesselquist E, Mir M, Palumbo M, Smith C, Stone M, Upadhyay A, Wirth SE, Dedrick RM, Meier CG, Russell DA, Dills A, Dove E, Kester J, Wolf ID, Zhu J, Rubin ER, Fortune S, Hatfull GF, Gray TA, Wade JT, Derbyshire KM. mBio. 2021 Mar 2;12(2). pii: mBio.02401-20. doi: 10.1128/mBio.02401-20. PubMed 33653882.
Backbone
  Vector backbone: pMSR:Dendra
  Vector type: Bacterial Expression ; Integrating Mycobacterial Expression Vector attL5
Growth in bacteria
  Bacterial resistance: Apramycin, 25 μg/mL
  Growth temperature: 37°C
  Growth strain: DH5alpha
  Copy number: High Copy
Gene/Insert
  Gene/Insert name: MSMEG_0220
  Species: M. smegmatis
  Promoter: pmycTetO
  Tag / fusion protein: Gly-Ala Linker/Dendra2/1x Flag Tag (C terminal on insert)
  Cloning method: Ligation Independent Cloning
  Sequencing primers: 5′ TGATAGAGTTTGTCCTCCCTATCAG; 3′ TCCATATGCACCTTGACACG
Terms and licenses: Academic/Nonprofit Terms; Industry Terms: Not Available to Industry
Depositor comments: NCBI reference sequence: CP000480.1. 5' cloning site: Ase1, destroyed during cloning. 3' cloning site: HindIII, not destroyed during cloning
How to cite: pMSR:MSMEG_0220:Dendra was a gift from Keith Derbyshire & Joseph Wade (Addgene plasmid # 159033 ; http://n2t.net/addgene:159033 ; RRID:Addgene_159033)
