[The description below was written by a language model from this plasmid's Addgene catalogue record and pLannotate feature annotations shown in this document.]
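Description:
pMSR:MSMEG_0220:Dendra is a 5.7 kb dual-purpose bacterial plasmid built on the pMSR:Dendra backbone. It is propagated in E. coli and designed to integrate into mycobacterial chromosomes at the phage L5 attachment site. In E. coli it replicates at high copy from a ColE1/pUC-type origin and is selected with apramycin through the aac(3)IV acetyltransferase gene, a marker that also works in mycobacteria. The backbone carries the mycobacteriophage L5 integrase gene, along with a fragment of the neighbouring phage gene 32. The integrase catalyses site-specific recombination into the host genome, giving stable single-copy maintenance without a mycobacterial replication origin.

The payload is the M. smegmatis gene MSMEG_0220, which the annotation matches to a monoacylglycerol lipase that hydrolyses C14 to C18 monoacylglycerols and contributes to cell growth. It was inserted by ligation-independent cloning and is fused at its C terminus, through a Gly-Ala linker, to the green-to-red photoconvertible fluorescent protein Dendra2 and then a single FLAG epitope. The catalogue lists the promoter as pmycTetO, a tet-operator-containing mycobacterial promoter. The short "tight TRE" fragments flagged just upstream, one spanning the sequence origin, most likely reflect its tet operator sites rather than a mammalian promoter. A T7 promoter lies between these operators and the coding sequence, and a partial T7 terminator follows the tag, so the same fusion can be expressed in E. coli strains that supply T7 RNA polymerase.

The plasmid belongs to a systematic mycobacterial gene resource. It suits localisation imaging and photoconversion tracking of the tagged protein in mycobacteria, FLAG-based detection or pulldown, and T7-driven production of the fusion in E. coli.
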