Features (pLannotate 1.2.2; 14 found; start..end, strand, type, name):
     15..32      +  promoter       tight TRE promoter (fragment): Tet-responsive promoter PTight, consisting of seven tet operator sequences followed by the minimal CMV promoter
     46..64      +  promoter       T7 promoter: promoter for bacteriophage T7 RNA polymerase
     80..919     +  CDS            MGLL_MYCS2: Experimental evidence at protein level: Swiss-Prot protein existence level 1. Contributes to cell growth, probably by hydrolyzing exogenous lipids. Catalyzes the hydrolysis of monoacylglycerols (MAG) with fatty acid chains ranging from C14 to C18, with a maximum activity on monoolein. Is unable to hydrolyze long-chain diacylglycerol (DAG). From Mycolicibacterium smegmatis (strain ATCC 700084 / mc(2)155) (Mycobacterium smegmatis).
    941..1627    +  CDS            Dendra2: Dendra2 is a photoconvertible green fluorescent protein published in 2006, derived from Dendronephthya sp.. It has high acid sensitivity.
   1667..1687    +  CDS            FLAG (fragment): FLAG® epitope tag, followed by an enterokinase cleavage site
   1696..1738    +  terminator     T7 terminator (fragment): transcription terminator for bacteriophage T7 RNA polymerase
   1944..2744    +  CDS            ApmR: aminoglycoside 3-N-acetyltransferase type IV ; aac(3)IV; confers resistance to apramycin (Paget and Davies, 1996)
   2811..2828    -  misc_feature   MCS (fragment): pBluescript multiple cloning site
   2869..3457    +  rep_origin     ori: high-copy-number ColE1/pMB1/pBR322/pUC origin of replication
   3625..3653    +  misc_feature   MCS (fragment): pUC18/19 multiple cloning site
   4213..5325    +  CDS            33: VINT_BPML5 - Also known as int. Protein inferred from homology: Swiss-Prot protein existence level 3. Integrase is necessary for integration of the phage into the host genome by site-specific recombination. From Mycobacterium phage L5 (Mycobacteriophage L5).
   5387..5491    -  CDS            32 (fragment): VG32_BPML5 - Protein predicted: Swiss-Prot protein existence level 4. From Mycobacterium phage L5 (Mycobacteriophage L5).
   5547..5651    +  CDS            Y4104_STRCO (fragment): Protein inferred from homology: Swiss-Prot protein existence level 3. From Streptomyces coelicolor (strain ATCC BAA-471 / A3(2) / M145).
   5709..8       +  promoter       tight TRE promoter (fragment) (across the origin): Tet-responsive promoter PTight, consisting of seven tet operator sequences followed by the minimal CMV promoter
>Addgene plasmid #159033 | pMSR:MSMEG_0220:Dendra | addgene full sequence | sequence record 316073 | Addgene NGS Result
TGATAGAGTTTGTCCTCCCTATCAGTGATAGATAGGCTTAAGGAGTAATACGACTCACTATAGGGAGAAG
GAGGCCATTATGGTGAGCAGCACCCGCAGTGAACACAGCTTTGCCGGCGTCGGCGGCGTCCGCATCGTCT
ACGACGTGTGGACCCCCGACACCGACCCGCGCGGGGTCGTCGTGCTGGCGCACGGTTACGCCGAACACGC
AGGCCGCTACCACCACGTCGCGCAACGGTTCGGGGCCGCGGGCCTGCTCGTGTACGCACTCGACCACCGC
GGACACGGCCGCTCCGGCGGTAAGCGCGTTCACCTGCGCGACCTGTCGGAGTTCGTCGAGGACTTCCGCA
CACTCGTCGGCATCGCCGCGAACGACCACCCCACACTGCCGCGGATCGTGCTCGGCCACAGCATGGGCGG
CGGCATCGTCTTCGCCTATGGCGCTCGGTACCCGGGCGAGTACTCGGCCATGGTGCTGTCCGGGCCCGCC
GTGAACGCACACGACGGCGTATCGCCGGTGCTGGTCGCGGTGGCCAAAGTGCTGGGCAAACTCGCGCCCG
GCATCCCGGTGGAGAACCTGGACGCCGACGCGGTCTCGCGCGACCCCGAGGTGGTCGCGGCCTACAAGGC
CGATCCGATGGTTCACCACGGCAAGCTGCCCGCGGGCATCGCGCGCGCGCTGATCGGCCTGGGACAGAGC
ATGCCGCAGCGGGCCGCGGCGCTGACCGCGCCGCTGCTGGTGGTGCACGGCGACAAGGACCGCCTCATCC
CGGTGGCGGGCAGCCGGCTGCTCGTCGACCGCGTGGCTTCCGAGGATGTCCACCTGAAGGTCTACCCCGG
GCTGTACCACGAGGTGTTCAACGAACCCGAACAGAAACTCGTCCTCGACGACGTCACCTCATGGATCGTG
AGTCATCTGAAGCTTGGTGCGGCCGCGGGCAACACGCCTGGCATCAATCTGATCAAGGAGGACATGCGTG
TCAAGGTGCATATGGAGGGCAACGTGAACGGTCACGCCTTCGTGATCGAGGGGGAGGGTAAGGGTAAGCC
TTACGAAGGGACCCAGACCGCCAACCTCACCGTCAAGGAGGGCGCCCCTCTCCCATTCTCGTACGATATC
CTCACTACCGCGGTGCATTACGGGAACCGCGTGTTCACCAAGTACCCCGAGGATATCCCTGACTACTTCA
AGCAGAGCTTCCCGGAGGGATACTCCTGGGAGCGGACGATGACCTTCGAAGACAAGGGTATCTGTACGAT
CCGCAGCGACATCTCGCTGGAAGGGGACTGTTTCTTCCAGAACGTCCGTTTCAAGGGGACCAACTTTCCG
CCGAACGGCCCGGTCATGCAGAAGAAGACCCTCAAGTGGGAGCCGAGCACGGAGAAGCTGCACGTTCGGG
ACGGCCTCCTGGTCGGCAACATCAACATGGCGCTGCTGCTGGAAGGCGGCGGCCACTACCTATGCGACTT
CAAGACCACGTACAAAGCGAAGAAGGTCGTCCAGCTGCCCGACGCGCACTTCGTGGACCACCGCATCGAA
ATCCTGGGGAACGATTCGGACTACAACAAGGTCAAGTTGTACGAGCACGCTGTGGCACGCTATAGCCCGC
TCCCGTCGCAGGTCTGGTTCGAAGGCGGCGGCGGGGAGAACCTGTATTTCCAGGACTACAAGGACGACGA
CGACAAGTGATTTAAATAACCCCTTGGGGCCTCTAAACGGGTCTTGAGGGGTTTTTTGTTAACTAGCGTA
CGATCGAATTCCTGCAGCTCACGGTAACTGATGCCGTATTTGCAGTACCAGCGTACGGCCCACAGAATGA
TGTCACGCTGAAAATGCCGGCCTTTGAATGGGTTCATGTGCAGCTCCATCAGCAAAAGGGGATGATAAGT
TTATCACCACCGACTATTTGCAACAGTGCCGTTGATCGTGCTATGATCGACTGATGTCATCAGCGGTGGA
GTGCAATGTCGTGCAATACGAATGGCGAAAAGCCGAGCTCATCGGTCAGCTTCTCAACCTTGGGGTTACC
CCCGGCGGTGTGCTGCTGGTCCACAGCTCCTTCCGTAGCGTCCGGCCCCTCGAAGATGGGCCACTTGGAC
TGATCGAGGCCCTGCGTGCTACGCTGGGTCCGGGAGGGACGCTCGTCATGCCCTCGTGGTCAGGTCTGGA
CGACGAGCCGTTCGATCCTGCCACGTCGCCCGTTACACCGGACCTTGGAGTTGTCTCTGACACATTCTGG
CGCCTGCCAAATGTAAAGCGCAGCGCCCATCCATTTGCCTTTGCGGCAGCGGGGCCACAGGCAGAGCAGA
TCATCTCTGATCCATTGCCCCTGCCACCTTACTCGCCTGCAAGCCCGGTCGCCCGTGTCCATGAACTCGA
TGGGCAGGTACTTCTCCTCGGCGTGGGACACGATGCCAACACGACGCTGCATCTTGCCGAGTTGATGGCA
AAGGTTCCCTATGGGGTGCCGAGACACTGCACCATTCTTCAGGATGGCAAGTTGGTACGCGTCGATTATC
TCGAGAATGACCACTGCTGTGAGCGCTTTGCCTTGGCGGACAGGTGGCTCAAGGAGAAGAGCCTTCAGAA
GGAAGGTCCAGTCGGTCATGCCTTTGCTCGGTTGATCCGCTCCCGCGACATTGTGGCGACAGCCCTGGGT
CAACTGGGCCGAGATCCGTTGATCTTCCTGCATCCGCCAGAGGCGGGATGCGAAGAATGCGATGCCGCTC
GCCAGTCGATTGGCTGAGCTCATGAGCGGAGAACGAGATGACGTTGGAGGGGCAAGGTCGCGCTGATTGC
TGGGGCAACACGGGGGATCCACTAGTTCCATGAGCGTCAGACCCCGTAGAAAAGATCAAAGGATCTTCTT
GAGATCCTTTTTTTCTGCGCGTAATCTGCTGCTTGCAAACAAAAAAACCACCGCTACCAGCGGTGGTTTG
TTTGCCGGATCAAGAGCTACCAACTCTTTTTCCGAAGGTAACTGGCTTCAGCAGAGCGCAGATACCAAAT
ACTGTCCTTCTAGTGTAGCCGTAGTTAGGCCACCACTTCAAGAACTCTGTAGCACCGCCTACATACCTCG
CTCTGCTAATCCTGTTACCAGTGGCTGCTGCCAGTGGCGATAAGTCGTGTCTTACCGGGTTGGACTCAAG
ACGATAGTTACCGGATAAGGCGCAGCGGTCGGGCTGAACGGGGGGTTCGTGCACACAGCCCAGCTTGGAG
CGAACGACCTACACCGAACTGAGATACCTACAGCGTGAGCTATGAGAAAGCGCCACGCTTCCCGAGGGGA
GAAAGGCGGACAGGTATCCGGTAAGCGGCAGGGTCGGAACAGGAGAGCGCACGAGGGAGCTTCCAGGGGG
AAACGCCTGGTATCTTTATAGTCCTGTCGGGTTTCGCCACCTCTGACTTGAGCGTCGATTTTTGTGATGC
TCGTCAGGGGGGCGGAGCCTATGGAAAAACGCCAGCAACGCGGCCTTTTTACGGTTCCTGGCCTTTTGCT
GGCCTTTTGCTCACATGTTCTTTCCTGCGTTATCCCCTGATTCTGTGGATAACCGTATTACCGCCTTTGA
GTGAGCTGATACCGCTCGCCGCAGCCGAACGACCGAGCGCAACGCGTGCGGCCGCGGTACCCGGGGATCC
TCTAGAGTCGACCACCAAGGGCACCATCTCTGCTTGGGCCACCCCGTTGGCCGCAGCCAGCTCGCTGAGA
GCCGTGAACGACAGGGCGAACGCCAGCCCGCCGACGGCGAGGGTTCCGACCGCTGCAACTCCCGGTGCAA
CCTTGTCCCGGTCTATTCTCTTCACTGCACCAGCTCCAATCTGGTGTGAATGCCCCTCGTCTGTTCGCGC
AGGCGGGGGGCTCTATTCGTTTGTCAGCATCGAAAGTAGCCAGATCAGGGATGCGTTGCAACCGCGTATG
CCCAGGTCAGAAGAGTCGCACAAGAGTTGCAGACCCCTGGAAAGAAAAATGGCCAGAGGGCGAAAACACC
CTCTGACCAGCGGAGCGGGCGACGGGAATCGAACCCGCGTAGCTAGTTTGGAAGAATGGGTGTCTGCCGA
CCACATATGGGCCGGTCAAGATAGGTTTTTACCCCCTCTCGGCTGCATCCTCTAAGTGGAAAGAAATTGC
AGGTCGTAGAAGCGCGTTGAAGCCTGAGAGTTGCACAGGAGTTGCAACCCGGTAGCCTTGTTCACGACGA
GAGGAGACCTAGTTGGCACGTCGCGGATGGGGATCGCTGAAGACTCAGCGCAGCGGGAGGATCCAAGCCT
CATACGTCAACCCGCAGGACGGTGTGAGGTACTACGCGCTGCAGACCTACGACAACAAGATGGACGCCGA
AGCCTGGCTCGCGGGCGAGAAGCGGCTCATCGAGATGGAGACCTGGACCCCTCCACAGGACCGGGCGAAG
AAGGCAGCCGCCAGCGCCATCACGCTGGAGGAGTACACCCGGAAGTGGCTCGTGGAGCGCGACCTCGCAG
ACGGCACCAGGGATCTGTACAGCGGGCACGCGGAGCGCCGCATCTACCCGGTGCTAGGTGAAGTGGCGGT
CACAGAGATGACGCCAGCTCTGGTGCGTGCGTGGTGGGCCGGGATGGGTAGGAAGCACCCGACTGCCCGC
CGGCATGCCTACAACGTCCTCCGGGCGGTGATGAACACAGCGGTCGAGGACAAGCTGATCGCAGAGAACC
CGTGCCGGATCGAGCAGAAGGCAGCCGATGAGCGCGACGTAGAGGCGCTGACGCCTGAGGAGCTGGACAT
CGTCGCCGCTGAGATCTTCGAGCACTACCGGATCGCGGCATACATCCTGGCGTGGACGAGCCTCCGGTTC
GGAGAGCTGATCGAGCTTCGCCGCAAGGACATCGTGGACGACGGCATGACGATGAAGCTCCGGGTGCGCC
GTGGCGCTTCCCGCGTGGGGAACAAGATCGTCGTTGGCAACGCCAAGACCGTCCGGTCGAAGCGTCCTGT
GACGGTTCCGCCTCACGTCGCGGAGATGATCCGAGCGCACATGAAGGACCGTACGAAGATGAACAAGGGC
CCCGAGGCATTCCTGGTGACCACGACGCAGGGCAACCGGCTGTCGAAGTCCGCGTTCACCAAGTCGCTGA
AGCGTGGCTACGCCAAGATCGGTCGGCCGGAACTCCGCATCCACGACCTCCGCGCTGTCGGCGCTACGTT
CGCCGCTCAGGCAGGTGCGACGACCAAGGAGCTGATGGCCCGTCTCGGTCACACGACTCCTAGGATGGCG
ATGAAGTACCAGATGGCGTCTGAGGCCCGCGACGAGGCTATCGCTGAGGCGATGTCCAAGCTGGCCAAGA
CCTCCTGAAACGCAAAAAGCCCCCCTCCCAAGGACACTGAGTCCTAAAGAGGGGGGTTTCTTGTCAGTAC
GCGAAGAACCACGCCTGGCCGCGAGCGCCAGCACCGCCGCTCTGTGCGGAGACCTGGGCACCAGCCCCGC
CGCCGCCAGGAGCATTGCCGTTCCCGCCAGAAATCTAGACGGTGACCACAACGCGCCCGCTTTGATCGGG
GACGTCGAAATATTGGATCGTCGGCACCGTCACGGCCGTGGGAGGCGGCACGATCCGCGACGTGATGATC
GGCCGCATCCCCACGGTGCTGCGCAGTGAGCTCTACGCCATCCCGGCGTTGATCTGTGCGTTCGCACGCA
CAGGCCCGGTGTGAGAAGGGTCTCTGACGAGCGGGAGAACTCCCTATCAG
